>Addgene plasmid #73339 | pJK237 | depositor full sequence | sequence record 138207 | Full plasmid sequence
TGGCGAATGGG
[124 nt withheld, positions 12-135]
C
[91 nt withheld, positions 137-227]
A
[49 nt withheld, positions 229-277]
CCTTTGACGTTGGAGTCCACGTTCTTT
[37 nt withheld, positions 305-341]
ACCCTATCTCGGTCTATTCTTTTGATTTATAAGGGATTTTGCCGATTTCGGCCTATTGGTTAAAAAATGA
GCTGATTTAACAAAAATTTAACGCGAATTTTAACAAAATATTAACGTTTACAATTTCAGGTGGCACTTTT
CGGGGAAATGTGCGCGGAACCCCTATTTGTTTATTTTTCTAAATACATTCAAATATGTATCCGCTCATGA
ATTAATTCTTAGAAAAACTCATCGAGCATCAAATGAAACTGCAATTTATTCATATCAGGATTATCAATAC
CATATTTTTGAAAAAGCCGTTTCTGTAATGAAGGAGAAAACTCACCGAGGCAGTTCCATAGGATGGCAAG
ATCCTGGTATCGGTCTGCGATTCCGACTCGTCCAACATCAATACAACCTATTAATTTCCCCTCGTCAAAA
ATAAGGTTATCAAGTGAGAAATCACCATGAGTGACGACTGAATCCGGTGAGAATGGCAAAAGTTTATGCA
TTTCTTTCCAGACTTGTTCAACAGGCCAGCCATTACGCTCGTCATCAAAATCACTCGCATCAACCAAACC
GTTATTCATTCGTGATTGCGCCTGAGCGAGACGAAATACGCGATCGCTGTTAAAAGGACAATTACAAACA
GGAATCGAATGCAACCGGCGCAGGAACACTGCCAGCGCATCAACAATATTTTCACCTGAATCAGGATATT
CTTCTAATACCTGGAATGCTGTTTTCCCGGGGATCGCAGTGGTGAGTAACCATGCATCATCAGGAGTACG
GATAAAATGCTTGATGGTCGGAAGAGGCATAAATTCCGTCAGCCAGTTTAGTCTGACCATCTCATCTGTA
ACATCATTGGCAACGCTACCTTTGCCATGTTTCAGAAACAACTCTGGCGCATCGGGCTTCCCATACAATC
GATAGATTGTCGCACCTGATTGCCCGACATTATCGCGAGCCCATTTATACCCATATAAATCAGCATCCAT
GTTGGAATTTAATCGCGGCCTAGAGCAAGACGTTTCCCGTTGAATATGGCTCATAACACCCCTTGTATTA
CTGTTTATGTAAGCAGACAGTTTTATTGTTCATGACCAAAATCCCTTAACGTGAGTTTTCGTTCCACTGA
GCGTCAGACCCCGTAGAAAAGATCAAAGGATCTTCTTGAGATCCTTTTTTTCTGCGCGTAATCTGCTGCT
TGCAAACAAAAAAACCACCGCTACCAGCGGTGGTTTGTTTGCCGGATCAAGAGCTACCAACTCTTTTTCC
GAAGGTAACTGGCTTCAGCAGAGCGCAGATACCAAATACTGTCCTTCTAGTGTAGCCGTAGTTAGGCCAC
CACTTCAAGAACTCTGTAGCACCGCCTACATACCTCGCTCTGCTAATCCTGTTACCAGTGGCTGCTGCCA
GTGGCGATAAGTCGTGTCTTACCGGGTTGGACTCAAGACGATAGTTACCGGATAAGGCGCAGCGGTCGGG
CTGAACGGGGGGTTCGTGCACACAGCCCAGCTTGGAGCGAACGACCTACACCGAACTGAGATACCTACAG
CGTGAGCTATGAGAAAGCGCCACGCTTCCCGAAGGGAGAAAGGCGGACAGGTATCCGGTAAGCGGCAGGG
TCGGAACAGGAGAGCGCACGAGGGAGCTTCCAGGGGGAAACGCCTGGTATCTTTATAGTCCTGTCGGGTT
TCGCCACCTCTGACTTGAGCGTCGATTTTTGTGATGCTCGTCAGGGGGGCGGAGCCTATGGAAAAACGCC
AGCAACGCGGCCTTTTTACGGTTCCTGGCCTTTTGCTGGCCTTTTGCTCACATGTTCTTTCCTGCGTTAT
CCCCTGATTCTGTGGATAACCGTATTACCGCCTTTGAGTGAGCTGATACCGCTCGCCGCAGCCGAACGAC
CGAGCGCAGCGAGTCAGTGAGCGAGGAAGCGGAAGAGCGCCTGATGCGGTATTTTCTCCTTACGCATCTG
TGCGGTATTTCACACCGCATATATGGTGCACTCTCAGTACAATCTGCTCTGATGCCGCATAGTTAAGCCA
GTATACACTCCGCTATCGCTACGTGACTGGGTCATGGCTGCGCCCCGACACCCGCCAACACCCGCTGACG
CGCCCTGACGGGCTTGTCTGCTCCCGGCATCCGCTTACAGACAAGCTGTGACCGTCTCCGGGAGCTGCAT
GTGTCAGAGGTTTTCACCGTCATCACCGAAACGCGCGAGGCAGCTGCGGTAAAGCTCATCAGCGTGGTCG
TGAAGCGATTCACAGATGTCTGCCTGTTCATCCGCGTCCAGCTCGTTGAGTTTCTCCAGAAGCGTTAATG
TCTGGCTTCTGATAAAGCGGGCCATGTTAAGGGCGGTTTTTTCCTGTTTGGTCACTGATGCCTCCGTGTA
AGGGGGATTTCTGTTCATGGGGGTAATGATACCGATGAAACGAGAGAGGATGCTCACGATACGGGTTACT
GATGATGAACATGCCCGGTTACTGGAACGTTGTGAGGGTAAACAACTGGCGGTATGGATGCGGCGGGACC
AGAGAAAAATCACTCAGGGTCAATGCCAGCGCTTCGTTAATACAGATGTAGGTGTTCCACAGGGTAGCCA
GCAGCATCCTGCGATGCAGATCCGGAACATAATGGTGCAGGGCGCTGACTTCCGCGTTTCCAGACTTTAC
GAAACACGGAAACCGAAGACCATTCATGTTGTTGCTCAGGTCGCAGACGTTTTGCAGCAGCAGTCGCTTC
ACGTTCGCTCGCGTATCGGTGATTCATTCTGCTAACCAGTAAGGCAACCCCGCCAGCCTAGCCGGGTCCT
CAACGACAGGAGCACGATCATGCGCACCCGTGGGGCCGCCATGCCGGCGATAATGGCCTGCTTCTCGCCG
AAACGTTTGGTGGCGGGACCAGTGACGAAGGCTTGAGCGAGGGCGTGCAAGATTCCGAATACCGCAAGCG
ACAGGCCGATCATCGTCGCGCTCCAGCGAAAGCGGTCCTCGCCGAAAATGACCCAGAGCGCTGCCGGCAC
CTGTCCTACGAGTTGCATGATAAAGAAGACAGTCATAAGTGCGGCGACGATAGTCATGCCCCGCGCCCAC
CGGAAGGAGCTGACTGGGTTGAAGGCTCTCAAGGGCATCGGTCGAGATCCCGGTGCCTAATGAGTGAGCT
AACTTACATTAATTGCGTTGCGCTCACTGCCCGCTTTCCAGTCGGGAAACCTGTCGTGCCAGCTGCATTA
ATGAATCGGCCAACGCGCGGGGAGAGGCGGTTTGCGTATTGGGCGCCAGGGTGGTTTTTCTTTTCACCAG
TGAGACGGGCAACAGCTGATTGCCCTTCACCGCCTGGCCCTGAGAGAGTTGCAGCAAGCGGTCCACGCTG
GTTTGCCCCAGCAGGCGAAAATCCTGTTTGATGGTGGTTAACGGCGGGATATAACATGAGCTGTCTTCGG
TATCGTCGTATCCCACTACCGAGATATCCGCACCAACGCGCAGCCCGGACTCGGTAATGGCGCGCATTGC
GCCCAGCGCCATCTGATCGTTGGCAACCAGCATCGCAGTGGGAACGATGCCCTCATTCAGCATTTGCATG
GTTTGTTGAAAACCGGACATGGCACTCCAGTCGCCTTCCCGTTCCGCTATCGGCTGAATTTGATTGCGAG
TGAGATATTTATGCCAGCCAGCCAGACGCAGACGCGCCGAGACAGAACTTAATGGGCCCGCTAACAGCGC
GATTTGCTGGTGACCCAATGCGACCAGATGCTCCACGCCCAGTCGCGTACCGTCTTCATGGGAGAAAATA
ATACTGTTGATGGGTGTCTGGTCAGAGACATCAAGAAATAACGCCGGAACATTAGTGCAGGCAGCTTCCA
CAGCAATGGCATCCTGGTCATCCAGCGGATAGTTAATGATCAGCCCACTGACGCGTTGCGCGAGAAGATT
GTGCACCGCCGCTTTACAGGCTTCGACGCCGCTTCGTTCTACCATCGACACCACCACGCTGGCACCCAGT
TGATCGGCGCGAGATTTAATCGCCGCGACAATTTGCGACGGCGCGTGCAGGGCCAGACTGGAGGTGGCAA
CGCCAATCAGCAACGACTGTTTGCCCGCCAGTTGTTGTGCCACGCGGTTGGGAATGTAATTCAGCTCCGC
CATCGCCGCTTCCACTTTTTCCCGCGTTTTCGCAGAAACGTGGCTGGCCTGGTTCACCACGCGGGAAACG
GTCTGATAAGAGACACCGGCATACTCTGCGACATCGTATAACGTTACTGGTTTCACATTCACCACCCTGA
ATTGACTCTCTTCCGGGCGCTATCATGCCATACCGCGAAAGGTTTTGCGCCATTCGATGGTGTCCGGGAT
CTCGACGCTCTCCCTTATGCGACTCCTGCATTAGGAAGCAGCCCAGTAGTAGGTTGAGGCCGTTGAGCAC
CGCCGCCGCAAGGAATGGTGCATGCAAGGAGATGGCGCCCAACAGTCCCCCGGCCACGGGGCCTGCCACC
ATACCCACGCCGAAACAAGCGCTCATGAGCCCGAAGTGGCGAGCCCGATCTTCCCCATCGGTGATGTCGG
CGATATAGGCGCCAGCAACCGCACCTGTGGCGCCGGTGATGCCGGCCACGATGCGTCCGGCGTAGAGGAT
CGAGATCTCGATCCCGCGAAATTAATACGACTCACTATAGGGGAATTGTGAGCGGATAACAATTCCCCTC
TAGAAATAATTTTGTTTAACTTTAAGAAGGAGATATACCATGGGCAGCAGCCATCATCATCATCATCACA
GCAGCGGCCTGGTGCCGCGCGGCAGCCATATGAAAATCGAAGAAGGTAAACTGACAAATCCTGGTGTATC
CGCTTGGCAGGTCAACACAGCTTATACTGCGGGACAATTGGTCACATATAACGGCAAGACGTATAAATGT
TTGCAGCCCCACACCTCCTTGGCAGGATGGGAACCATCCAACGTTCCTGCCTTGTGGCAGCTTCAAAACA
ACGGTAACAACGGTCTCGAACTGCGCGAGTCCGGAGCTATCTCTGGCGATAGTCTGATCAGCCTGGCTAG
CACAGGAAAAAGAGTTTCTATTAAAGATTTGTTAGATGAAAAAGATTTTGAAATATGGGCAATTAATGAA
CAGACGATGAAGCTAGAATCAGCTAAAGTTAGTCGTGTATTTTGTACTGGCAAAAAGCTAGTTTATATTC
TAAAAACTCGACTAGGTAGAACTATCAAGGCAACAGCAAATCATAGATTTTTAACTATTGATGGTTGGAA
AAGATTAGATGAGCTATCTTTAAAAGAGCATATTGCTCTACCCCGTAAACTAGAAAGCTCCTCTTTACAA
TTGTCACCAGAAATAGAAAAGTTGTCTCAGAGTGATATTTACTGGGACTCCATCGTTTCTATTACGGAGA
CTGGAGTCGAAGAGGTTTTTGATTTGACTGTGCCAGGACCACATAACTTTGTCGCGAATGACATCATTGT
ACACAACATGAGCGCGTCGCAGAAAGAAGGTAAGCTATCTACCGCTACCATTTCGGTTGATGGAAAATCC
GCCGAAATGCCTGTGCTTTCAGGCACTCTGGGACCGGATGTTATCGACATCCGCAAACTTCCGGCGCAAC
TGGGCGTTTTCACGTTCGACCCAGGTTACGGGGAAACAGCGGCCTGCAACAGCAAAATCACCTTTATTGA
TGGTGATAAAGGCGTTCTGCTGCACCGTGGTTACCCTATTGCGCAGCTGGCCGAAAATGCTTCCTACGAA
GAAGTTATTTATCTGCTTTTGAATGGCGAACTGCCCAACAAGGCGCAGTACGACACCTTCACCAACACCC
TTACAAACCATACGCTGCTGCACGAGCAGATCCGTAACTTCTTTAACGGCTTCCGGCGTGATGCCCACCC
AATGGCCATTCTGTGTGGTACGGTTGGGGCTTTGTCTGCCTTCTACCCAGATGCCAACGATATTGCCATT
CCCGCCAATCGGGATCTGGCCGCCATGCGGCTGATTGCCAAAATCCCAACCATTGCGGCATGGGCTTACA
AATACACGCAGGGTGAAGCCTTTATCTACCCGCGGAATGATCTGAACTACGCAGAAAACTTCCTGTCCAT
GATGTTCGCGCGCATGTCCGAACCTTACAAGGTCAACCCTGTTCTGGCCCGCGCCATGAACCGGATTCTG
ATTCTGCATGCCGATCATGAGCAGAATGCCTCTACCTCCACCGTACGTCTGGCTGGTTCTACAGGGGCCA
ATCCGTTTGCCTGTATTGCTGCGGGCATTGCCGCTCTGTGGGGACCTGCACATGGTGGCGCAAACGAAGC
TGTGCTGAAAATGCTGGCCCGTATTGGCAAGAAAGAAAATATTCCTGCCTTTATCGCACAGGTGAAGGAC
AAGAACAGCGGCGTAAAGCTGATGGGCTTTGGCCACCGCGTTTACAAGAACTTCGACCCACGTGCGAAGA
TCATGCAGCAGACCTGCCACGAAGTGCTGACAGAACTTGGCATTAAGGATGATCCGCTGCTGGATCTGGC
GGTTGAGCTGGAAAAGATTGCTCTGAGCGATGATTACTTCGTGCAGCGCAAACTTTACCCGAATGTGGAT
TTCTACTCTGGCATCATTCTCAAGGCCATGGGCATCCCCACCAGTATGTTTACTGTGCTGTTTGCCGTAG
CCCGCACCACCGGCTGGGTGAGCCAGTGGAAGGAAATGATTGAAGAACCGGGCCAGCGTATCAGCCGCCC
TCGCCAGCTTTATATTGGCGCACCGCAGCGTGACTATGTGCCGCTTGCCAAACGCTAAGAATTCGAGCTC
CGTCGACAAGCTTGCGGCCGCACTCGAGCACCACCACCACCACCACTGAGATCCGGCTGCTAACAAAGCC
CGAAAGGAAGCTGAGTTGGCTGCTGCCACCGCTGAGCAATAACTAGCATAACCCCTTGGGGCCTCTAAAC
GGGTCTTGAGGGGTTTTTTGCTGAAAGGAGGAACTATATCCGGAT
Features (pLannotate 1.2.2; 23 found; start..end, strand, type, name):
     12..467     +  rep_origin     f1 ori (sequence partly withheld): f1 bacteriophage origin of replication; arrow indicates direction of (+) strand synthesis
    494..551     +  promoter       AmpR promoter (fragment): bla
    560..1375    -  CDS            KanR: aminoglycoside phosphotransferase; aph(3')-Ia; confers resistance to kanamycin in bacteria or G418 (Geneticin®) in eukaryotes
   1497..2085    +  rep_origin     ori: high-copy-number ColE1/pMB1/pBR322/pUC origin of replication
   2271..2413    -  misc_feature   bom: basis of mobility region from pBR322
   2515..2706    -  CDS            rop: Rop protein, which maintains plasmids at low copy number; rop
   2723..3103    +  CDS            YPB1_ECOLX: Protein predicted: Swiss-Prot protein existence level 4. From Escherichia coli.
   3175..3466    -  CDS            TcR (fragment): tetracycline efflux protein; tet; confers resistance to tetracycline
   3481..3502    -  protein_bind   CAP binding site: CAP binding activates transcription in the presence of cAMP. E. coli catabolite activator protein
   3515..4597    -  CDS            lacI: lac repressor; lacI; The lac repressor binds to the lac operator to inhibit transcription in E. coli. This inhibition can be relieved by adding lactose or isopropyl-β-D-thiogalactopyranoside (IPTG).
   4598..4675    -  promoter       lacI promoter: lacI
   4683..4962    -  CDS            TcR (fragment): tetracycline efflux protein; tet; confers resistance to tetracycline
   4984..5002    +  promoter       T7 promoter: promoter for bacteriophage T7 RNA polymerase
   5003..5027    +  protein_bind   lac operator: The lac repressor binds to the lac operator to inhibit transcription in E. coli. This inhibition can be relieved by adding lactose or isopropyl-β-D-thiogalactopyranoside (IPTG). lac repressor encoded by lacI
   5042..5064    +  RBS            RBS: efficient ribosome binding site from bacteriophage T7 gene 10 (Olins and Rangwala, 1989)
   5083..5099    +  CDS            capTEV™ (fragment): composite tag for in vivo biotinylation, TEV protease cleavage, and 6xHis tagging
   5110..5127    +  CDS            thrombin site: thrombin recognition and cleavage site
   5154..5307    +  CDS            CBD (fragment): chitin binding domain from chitinase A1 (Watanabe et al., 1994); Bacillus circulans chiA
   5329..5688    +  CDS            dnaB (fragment): DNAB_MYCTU - Experimental evidence at protein level: Swiss-Prot protein existence level 1. The intein is an endonuclease. From Mycobacterium tuberculosis (strain ATCC 25618 / H37Rv).
   5809..7116    +  CDS            aarA: CISY_ACEAC - Experimental evidence at protein level: Swiss-Prot protein existence level 1. From Acetobacter aceti.
   7160..7177    +  CDS            9xHis (fragment): 9xHis affinity tag
   7187..7236    +  CDS            SET1 (fragment): solubility-enhancement tag derived from T7 phage gene 10B
   7244..7291    +  terminator     T7 terminator: transcription terminator for bacteriophage T7 RNA polymerase
