[The description below was written by a language model from this plasmid's Addgene catalogue record and pLannotate feature annotations shown in this document.]
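Description:
pJK237 is a 7,316 bp bacterial expression plasmid built on the pET28a backbone for producing citrate synthase (aarA, also called gltA) from Acetobacter aceti 1023 in E. coli. It carries a kanamycin resistance gene (aminoglycoside phosphotransferase) for selection and replicates from a ColE1/pMB1-type origin accompanied by the rop gene and the bom mobilisation region. An f1 phage origin is also present. The automated annotation additionally reports short tetracycline-resistance gene fragments and an ampicillin-promoter fragment, which appear to be backbone remnants rather than functional markers.

The insert was cloned between NdeI and EcoRI sites, both retained, downstream of a T7 promoter with an adjacent lac operator and the T7 gene 10 ribosome binding site. The plasmid-borne lacI supplies repressor, so expression requires a host providing T7 RNA polymerase and is inducible with IPTG. A T7 terminator closes the unit.

The encoded fusion reads, from the N terminus, a backbone-derived His6 tag and thrombin site, a chitin-binding domain from Bacillus circulans chitinase A1, an Ssp intein, and then citrate synthase. The CBD-intein segment was taken from pTWIN-1. The annotation tool labels the intein region as a DnaB fragment by homology to a mycobacterial protein. The design allows capture of the fusion on chitin resin, or on metal-affinity resin through the added His tag as an alternative, followed by intein-mediated cleavage to release citrate synthase from its N-terminal tags. A His-tag fragment annotated downstream of aarA is the vector's optional C-terminal tag. The record lists only N-terminal tags, so this one is presumably not part of the product.
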