Addgene plasmid #73339: pJK237
Purpose: Produces Acetobacter aceti 1023 citrate synthase with cleavable N-terminal His6/CBD/Ssp-intein fusion
Depositing lab: T. J. Kappock. Depositing organization: Washington University in Saint Louis.
Backbone
  Vector backbone: pET28a
  Backbone size w/o insert (bp): 5369
  Total vector size (bp): 7316
  Vector type: Bacterial Expression
Growth in bacteria
  Bacterial resistance: Kanamycin, 50 μg/mL
  Growth temperature: 37°C
  Growth strain: DH5alpha
  Copy number: Unknown
Gene/Insert
  Gene/Insert name: citrate synthase (alt names: aarA; gltA)
  Species: Acetobacter aceti 1023
  GenBank ID: ABF85671 KDE21011
  Promoter: T7
  Tag / fusion protein: His6 (N terminal on backbone); chitin-binding domain (N terminal on insert); Ssp intein (N terminal on insert)
  Cloning method: Restriction Enzyme; 5′ cloning site NdeI (not destroyed); 3′ cloning site EcoRI (not destroyed)
  Sequencing primers: 5′ T7 promoter; 3′ T7 terminator
Terms and licenses: Academic/Nonprofit Terms; Industry Terms: Not Available to Industry
Depositor comments: Contains CBD-Ssp intein region from pTWIN-1 (NEB) with an N-terminal His tag added for alternative purification method.
How to cite: pJK237 was a gift from T. J. Kappock (Addgene plasmid # 73339 ; http://n2t.net/addgene:73339 ; RRID:Addgene_73339)
