>Addgene plasmid #73339 | pJK237 | addgene partial sequence | sequence record 138204 | T7 5'-TAATACGACTCACTATAGGG-3'
TTTTGTTTAACTTTAAGAAGGAGATATACCATGGGCAGCAGCCATCATCATCATCATCACAGCAGCGGCC
TGGTGCCGCGCGGCAGCCATATGAAAATCGAAGAAGGTAAACTGACAAATCCTGGTGTATCCGCTTGGCA
GGTCAACACAGCTTATACTGCGGGACAATTGGTCACATATAACGGCAAGACGTATAAATGTTTGCAGCCC
CACACCTCCTTGGCAGGATGGGAACCATCCAACGTTCCTGCCTTGTGGCAGCTTCAAAACAACGGTAACA
ACGGTCTCGAACTGCGCGAGTCCGGAGCTATCTCTGGCGATAGTCTGATCAGCCTGGCTAGCACAGGAAA
AAGAGTTTCTATTAAAGATTTGTTAGATGAAAAAGATTTTGAAATATGGGCAATTAATGAACAGACGATG
AAGCTAGAATCAGCTAAAGTTAGTCGTGTATTTTGTACTGGCAAAAAGCTAGTTTATATTCTAAAAACTC
GACTAGGTAGAACTATCAAGGCAACAGCAAATCATAGATTTTTAACTATTGATGGTTGGAAAAGATTAGA
TGAGCTATCTTTAAAAGAGCATATTGCTCTACCCCGTAAACTAGAAAGCTCCTCTTTACAATTGTCACCA
GAAATAGAAAAGTTGTCTCAGAGTGATATTTACTGGGACTCCATCGTTTCTATTACGGAGACTGGAGTCG
AAGAGGTTTTTGATTTGACTGTGCCAGGACCACATAACTTTGTCGCGAATGACATCATTGTACACAACAT
GAGCGCGTCGCAGAAAGAAGGTAAGCTATCTACCGCTACCATTTCGGTTGATGGAAAATCCGCCGAAATG
CCTGTGCTTTCAGGCACTCTGGGACCGGATGTTATCGACATCCGCAAACTTCCGGCGCAACTGGGCGTTT
TCACGTTCGACCCAGGTTACGGGGAAACAGCGGCCTGCAACAGCAAAATCACCTTTATTGATGGTGATAA
AGGCGTTCTGCTGCACCGTGGTTACCC
