>Addgene plasmid #73339 | pJK237 | addgene partial sequence | sequence record 138206 | T7term 5'-GCTAGTTATTGCTCAGCGG-3'
TTTGTTAGCAGCCGGATCTCAGTGGTGGTGGTGGTGGTGCTCGAGTGCGGCCGCAAGCTTGTCGACGGAG
CTCGAATTCTTAGCGTTTGGCAAGCGGCACATAGTCACGCTGCGGTGCGCCAATATAAAGCTGGCGAGGG
CGGCTGATACGCTGGCCCGGTTCTTCAATCATTTCCTTCCACTGGCTCACCCAGCCGGTGGTGCGGGCTA
CGGCAAACAGCACAGTAAACATACTGGTGGGGATGCCCATGGCCTTGAGAATGATGCCAGAGTAGAAATC
CACATTCGGGTAAAGTTTGCGCTGCACGAAGTAATCATCGCTCAGAGCAATCTTTTCCAGCTCAACCGCC
AGATCCAGCAGCGGATCATCCTTAATGCCAAGTTCTGTCAGCACTTCGTGGCAGGTCTGCTGCATGATCT
TCGCACGTGGGTCGAAGTTCTTGTAAACGCGGTGGCCAAAGCCCATCAGCTTTACGCCGCTGTTCTTGTC
CTTCACCTGTGCGATAAAGGCAGGAATATTTTCTTTCTTGCCAATACGGGCCAGCATTTTCAGCACAGCT
TCGTTTGCGCCACCATGTGCAGGTCCCCACAGAGCGGCAATGCCCGCAGCAATACAGGCAAACGGATTGG
CCCCTGTAGAACCAGCCAGACGTACGGTGGAGGTAGAGGCATTCTGCTCATGATCGGCATGCAGAATCAG
AATCCGGTTCATGGCGCGGGCCAGAACAGGGTTGACCTTGTAAGGTTCGGACATGCGCGCGAACATCATG
GACAGGAAGTTTTCTGCGTAGTTCAGATCATTCCGCGGGTAGATAAAGGCTTCACCCTGCGTGTATTTGT
AAGCCCATGCCGCAATGGTTGGGATTTTGGCAATCAGCCGCATGGCGGCCAGATCCCGATTGGCGGGAAT
GGCAA
